Addgene plasmid #177420: mCerulean3-Bcl2-ActA-s2193
Purpose: To express mCerulean3 fused to the N-terminus of the Bcl-2 family chimera protein, Bcl-2-ActA: Bcl-2 with its membrane binding region swapped for ActA (mitochondrial targeting sequence).
Depositing lab: David Andrews. Depositing organization: Sunnybrook Research Institute.
Backbone
  Vector backbone: s2193
  Vector type: Mammalian Expression
  Selectable markers: Blasticidin
Growth in bacteria
  Bacterial resistance: Blasticidin, 100 μg/mL
  Growth temperature: 37°C
  Growth strain: DH5alpha
  Copy number: Low Copy
Gene/Insert
  Gene/Insert name: Bcl-2-ActA, Bcl2-acta, Bcl-acta (alt name: CBcl2-ActA, CBcl-2-ActA, mCerulean3-Bcl-2-ActA, mCer3-Bcl2-ActA)
  Species: H. sapiens (human)
  Promoter: Human ferritin
  Tag / fusion protein: mCerulean3 (N terminal on insert)
  Cloning method: Restriction Enzyme
  Sequencing primers: 5′ CCTTGAGTTTTGAGCGGAGCTAA; 3′ TTACCCCTCTAGACCTGGAAAG
Resource information
  A portion of this plasmid was derived from a plasmid made by: See PMID: 8861942 for description of chimera Bcl2-ActA (aka Bcl-ActA). mCerulean3 sequence received from Mark Rizzo PMID: 21479270.
Terms and licenses: Academic/Nonprofit Terms; Industry Terms: Not Available to Industry
Depositor comments: Transfection of this plasmid will express mCerulean3-fused to the N-terminus of Bcl-2-ActA. There is a flexible, 7 aa linker "SGLRSTR", between mCerulean3 and Bcl-2-ActA.
How to cite: mCerulean3-Bcl2-ActA-s2193 was a gift from David Andrews (Addgene plasmid # 177420 ; http://n2t.net/addgene:177420 ; RRID:Addgene_177420)
