[The description below was written by a language model from this plasmid's Addgene catalogue record and pLannotate feature annotations shown in this document.]
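Description:
mCerulean3-Bcl2-ActA-s2193 is a compact (about 4.8 kb) mammalian expression plasmid built on the s2193 backbone. It produces a cyan-fluorescent version of the human Bcl-2 chimera Bcl-2-ActA. In this chimera, the normal C-terminal membrane-binding region of Bcl-2 is replaced by the ActA tail sequence, which directs the protein to mitochondria. mCerulean3, a monomeric cyan fluorescent protein derived from Aequorea victoria, is fused to the N-terminus through a short flexible seven-residue linker. The catalogue lists the promoter as human ferritin. The automated annotation does not label a ferritin element but finds a fragment of the SV40 enhancer/early promoter followed by the mouse EF-1α intron immediately upstream of the fusion, which suggests a composite promoter region. The annotated BCL2 segment ends shortly before the next feature, and the ActA tail itself is not separately annotated.

Downstream of the fusion, an FMDV IRES links the blasticidin S deaminase gene (bsr, from Bacillus cereus) to the same transcript, which ends at an SV40 polyadenylation signal. Blasticidin-resistant mammalian cells should therefore also express the fluorescent fusion. Short bacterial promoter elements (a tac fragment and a T7 promoter) sit just ahead of bsr. These presumably drive its expression in E. coli, consistent with blasticidin being the only recorded selection in both bacteria and mammalian cells. Replication relies on a ColE1/pUC-type origin, although the depositor describes the plasmid as low copy.

The record supports its use for transfection to express and visualise a mitochondria-restricted anti-apoptotic Bcl-2. Such a construct suits imaging studies of Bcl-2 family localisation and function.
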