Features (pLannotate 1.2.2; 11 found; start..end, strand, type, name):
    100..221     -  polyA_signal   SV40 poly(A) signal: SV40 polyadenylation signal
    244..315     -  CDS            large T antigen (fragment): large T antigen from SV40 (simian virus 40)
    409..996     +  rep_origin     ori: high-copy-number ColE1/pMB1/pBR322/pUC origin of replication
   1118..1309    +  promoter       SV40 promoter (fragment): SV40 enhancer and early promoter
   1516..2417    +  intron         mEF-1α intron: intron upstream of the start codon of mouse EF-1α
   2437..3153    +  CDS            mCerulean3: mCerulean3 is a basic (constitutively fluorescent) cyan fluorescent protein published in 2011, derived from Aequorea victoria. It is reported to be a somewhat slowly-maturing monomer with very low acid sensitivity.
   3175..3879    +  CDS            BCL2: BCL2_HUMAN - Experimental evidence at protein level: Swiss-Prot protein existence level 1. Suppresses apoptosis in a variety of cell systems including factor-dependent lymphohematopoietic and neural cells. Regulates cell death by controlling the mitochondrial membrane permeability. Appears to function in a feedback loop system with caspases. Inhibits caspase activity either by preventing the release of cytochrome c from the mitochondria and/or by binding to the apoptosis-activating factor (APAF-1). May attenuate inflammation by impairing NLRP1-inflammasome activation, hence CASP1 activation an
   3921..4365    +  misc_feature   FMDV IRES: internal ribosome entry site (IRES) of the foot-and-mouth disease virus
   4399..4417    +  promoter       tac promoter (fragment): strong E. coli promoter; hybrid between the trp and lac UV5 promoters
   4437..4455    +  promoter       T7 promoter: promoter for bacteriophage T7 RNA polymerase
   4465..55      +  CDS            bsr (across the origin): BSR_BACCE - Experimental evidence at protein level: Swiss-Prot protein existence level 1. Catalyzes the deamination of the cytosine moiety of the antibiotics blasticidin S, cytomycin and acetylblasticidin S. From Bacillus cereus.
>Addgene plasmid #177420 | mCerulean3-Bcl2-ActA-s2193 | addgene full sequence | sequence record 358832 | Addgene NGS Result
CAAGCTGGTCAAAACCACCATTGAGGAACTCATCCCCCTCAAGTACACCAGGAACTAAACCTGAATTCTT
CGAACTCGAGGCTAGCTGGCCAGACATGATAAGATACATTGATGAGTTTGGACAAACCACAACTAGAATG
CAGTGAAAAAAATGCTTTATTTGTGAAATTTGTGATGCTATTGCTTTATTTGTAACCATTATAAGCTGCA
ATAAACAAGTTAACAACAACAATTGCATTCATTTTATGTTTCAGGTTCAGGGGGAGGTGTGGGAGGTTTT
TTAAAGCAAGTAAAACCTCTACAAATGTGGTATGGAAATGTTAATTAACTAGCCATGACCAAAATCCCTT
AACGTGAGTTTTCGTTCCACTGAGCGTCAGACCCCGTAGAAAAGATCAAAGGATCTTCTTGAGATCCTTT
TTTTCTGCGCGTAATCTGCTGCTTGCAAACAAAAAAACCACCGCTACCAGCGGTGGTTTGTTTGCCGGAT
CAAGAGCTACCAACTCTTTTTCCGAAGGTAACTGGCTTCAGCAGAGCGCAGATACCAAATACTGTTCTTC
TAGTGTAGCCGTAGTTAGGCCACCACTTCAAGAACTCTGTAGCACCGCCTACATACCTCGCTCTGCTAAT
CCTGTTACCAGTGGCTGCTGCCAGTGGCGATAAGTCGTGTCTTACCGGGTTGGACTCAAGACGATAGTTA
CCGGATAAGGCGCAGCGGTCGGGCTGAACGGGGGTTCGTGCACACAGCCCAGCTTGGAGCGAACGACCTA
CACCGAACTGAGATACCTACAGCGTGAGCTATGAGAAAGCGCCACGCTTCCCGAAGGGAGAAAGGCGGAC
AGGTATCCGGTAAGCGGCAGGGTCGGAACAGGAGAGCGCACGAGGGAGCTTCCAGGGGGAAACGCCTGGT
ATCTTTATAGTCCTGTCGGGTTTCGCCACCTCTGACTTGAGCGTCGATTTTTGTGATGCTCGTCAGGGGG
GCGGAGCCTATGGAAAAACGCCAGCAACGCGGCCTTTTTACGGTTCCTGGCCTTTTGCTGGCCTTTTGCT
CACATGTTCTTAATTAACCTGCAGGGCCTGAAATAACCTCTGAAAGAGGAACTTGGTTAGGTACCTTCTG
AGGCTGAAAGAACCAGCTGTGGAATGTGTGTCAGTTAGGGTGTGGAAAGTCCCCAGGCTCCCCAGCAGGC
AGAAGTATGCAAAGCATGCATCTCAATTAGTCAGCAACCAGGTGTGGAAAGTCCCCAGGCTCCCCAGCAG
GCAGAAGTATGCAAAGCATGCATCTCAATTAGTCAGCAACCATAGTCCCACTAGTTCCGCCAGAGCGCGC
GAGGGCCTCCAGCGGCCGCCCCTCCCCCACAGCAGGGGCGGGGTCCCGCGCCCACCGGAAGGAGCGGGCT
CGGGGCGGGCGGCGCTGATTGGCCGGGGCGGGCCTGACGCCGACGCGGCTATAAGAGACCACAAGCGACC
CGCAGGGCCAGACGTTCTTCGCCGAAGCTTGCCGTCAGAACGCAGGTGAGGGGCGGGTGTGGCTTCCGCG
GGCCGCCGAGCTGGAGGTCCTGCTCCGAGCGGGCCGGGCCCCGCTGTCGTCGGCGGGGATTAGCTGCGAG
CATTCCCGCTTCGAGTTGCGGGCGGCGCGGGAGGCAGAGTGCGAGGCCTAGCGGCAACCCCGTAGCCTCG
CCTCGTGTCCGGCTTGAGGCCTAGCGTGGTGTCCGCGCCGCCGCCGCGTGCTACTCCGGCCGCACTCTGG
TCTTTTTTTTTTTTGTTGTTGTTGCCCTGCTGCCTTCGATTGCCGTTCAGCAATAGGGGCTAACAAAGGG
AGGGTGCGGGGCTTGCTCGCCCGGAGCCCGGAGAGGTCATGGTTGGGGAGGAATGGAGGGACAGGAGTGG
CGGCTGGGGCCCGCCCGCCTTCGGAGCACATGTCCGACGCCACCTGGATGGGGCGAGGCCTGGGGTTTTT
CCCGAAGCAACCAGGCTGGGGTTAGCGTGCCGAGGCCATGTGGCCCCAGCACCCGGCACGATCTGGCTTG
GCGGCGCCGCGTTGCCCTGCCTCCCTAACTAGGGTGAGGCCATCCCGTCCGGCACCAGTTGCGTGCGTGG
AAAGATGGCCGCTCCCGGGCCCTGTTGCAAGGAGCTCAAAATGGAGGACGCGGCAGCCCGGTGGAGCGGG
CGGGTGAGTCACCCACACAAAGGAAGAGGGCCTGGTCCCTCACCGGCTGCTGCTTCCTGTGACCCCGTGG
TCCTATCGGCCGCAATAGTCACCTCGGGCTTTTGAGCACGGCTAGTCGCGGCGGGGGGAGGGGATGTAAT
GGCGTTGGAGTTTGTTCACATTTGGTGGGTGGAGACTAGTCAGGCCAGCCTGGCGCTGGAAGTCATTTTT
GGAATTTGTCCCCTTGAGTTTTGAGCGGAGCTAATTCAAAGCAACCGGTCGCCACCATGGTGAGCAAGGG
CGAGGAGCTGTTCACCGGGGTGGTGCCCATCCTGGTCGAGCTGGACGGCGACGTAAACGGCCACAAGTTC
AGCGTGTCCGGCGAGGGCGAGGGCGATGCCACCTACGGCAAGCTGACCCTGAAGTTCATCTGCACCACCG
GCAAGCTGCCCGTGCCCTGGCCCACCCTCGTGACCACCCTGAGCTGGGGCGTGCAGTGCTTCGCCCGCTA
CCCCGACCACATGAAGCAGCACGACTTCTTCAAGTCCGCCATGCCCGAAGGCTACGTCCAGGAGCGCACC
ATCTTCTTCAAGGACGACGGCAACTACAAGACCCGCGCCGAGGTGAAGTTCGAGGGCGACACCCTGGTGA
ACCGCATCGAGCTGAAGGGCATCGACTTCAAGGAGGACGGCAACATCCTGGGGCACAAGCTGGAGTACAA
CGCCATCCACGGCAACGTCTATATCACCGCCGACAAGCAGAAGAACGGCATCAAGGCCAACTTCGGCCTC
AACTGCAACATCGAGGACGGCAGCGTGCAGCTCGCCGACCACTACCAGCAGAACACCCCCATCGGCGACG
GCCCCGTGCTGCTGCCCGACAACCACTACCTGAGCACCCAGTCCAAGCTGAGCAAAGACCCCAACGAGAA
GCGCGATCACATGGTCCTGCTGGAGTTCGTGACCGCCGCCGGGATCACTCTCGGCATGGACGAGCTGTAC
AAGTCCGGACTCAGATCCACGCGTATGGCGCACGCTGGGAGAACAGGGTACGATAACCGGGAGATAGTGA
TGAAGTACATCCATTATAAGCTGTCGCAGAGGGGCTACGAGTGGGATGCGGGAGATGTGGGCGCCGCGCC
CCCGGGGGCCGCCCCCGCACCGGGCATCTTCTCCTCCCAGCCCGGGCACACGCCCCATCCAGCCGCATCC
CGGGACCCGGTCGCCAGGACCTCGCCACTGCAGACCCCGGCTGCCCCCGGCGCCGCCGCGGGGCCTGCGC
TCAGCCCGGTGCCACCTGTGGTCCACCTGACCCTCCGCCAGGCCGGCGACGACTTCTCCCGCCGCTACCG
CCGCGACTTCGCCGAGATGTCCAGCCAGCTGCACCTGACGCCCTTCACCGCGCGGGGACGCTTTGCCACG
GTGGTGGAGGAGCTCTTCAGGGACGGGGTGAACTGGGGGAGGATTGTGGCCTTCTTTGAGTTCGGTGGGG
TCATATGTGTGGAGAGCGTCAACCGGGAGATGTCGCCCCTGGTGGACAACATCGCCCTGTGGATGACTGA
GTACCTGAACCGGCACCTGCACACCTGGATCCAGGATAACGGAGGCTGGGATGCCTTTGTGGAGCTCTAC
GGCCCCAGCATGCGGCCTCTGTTTGATTTCTCCTGGCTGTCTCTTAAGCTGATTCTCGCCATGCTGGCAA
TTGGGGTGTTCTCCCTCGGCGCCTTCATTAAGATCATTCAGCTCCGGAAGAACAATTAGTCGACCCTAGG
AGCAGGTTTCCCCAATGACACAAAACGTGCAACTTGAAACTCCGCCTGGTCTTTCCAGGTCTAGAGGGGT
AACACTTTGTACTGCGTTTGGCTCCACGCTCGATCCACTGGCGAGTGTTAGTAACAGCACTGTTGCTTCG
TAGCGGAGCATGACGGCCGTGGGAACTCCTCCTTGGTAACAAGGACCCACGGGGCCAAAAGCCACGCCCA
CACGGGCCCGTCATGTGTGCAACCCCAGCACGGCGACTTTACTGCGAAACCCACTTTAAAGTGACATTGA
AACTGGTACCCACACACTGGTGACAGGCTAAGGATGCCCTTCAGGTACCCCGAGGTAACACGCGACACTC
GGGATCTGAGAAGGGGACTGGGGCTTCTATAAAAGCGCTCGGTTTAAAAAGCTTCTATGCCTGAATAGGT
GACCGGAGGTCGGCACCTTTCCTTTGCAATTACTGACCCTATGAATACAACTGACTGTTTGACAATTAAT
CATCGGCATAGTATATCGGCATAGTATAATACGACTCACTATAGGAGGGCCACCATGAAGACCTTCAACA
TCTCTCAGCAGGATCTGGAGCTGGTGGAGGTCGCCACTGAGAAGATCACCATGCTCTATGAGGACAACAA
GCACCATGTCGGGGCGGCCATCAGGACCAAGACTGGGGAGATCATCTCTGCTGTCCACATTGAGGCCTAC
ATTGGCAGGGTCACTGTCTGTGCTGAAGCCATTGCCATTGGGTCTGCTGTGAGCAACGGGCAGAAGGACT
TTGACACCATTGTGGCTGTCAGGCACCCCTACTCTGATGAGGTGGACAGATCCATCAGGGTGGTCAGCCC
CTGTGGCATGTGCAGAGAGCTCATCTCTGACTATGCTCCTGACTGCTTTGTGCTCATTGAGATGAATGG
